Addgene plasmid #247912: pLEX307-RAD54L2-FL-SFB
Purpose: Mammalian expression construct for C-terminal S protein-Flag-Streptavidin binding peptide (SFB)-tagged RAD54L2
Depositing lab: Junjie Chen & Huimin Zhang. Depositing organization: University of Texas MD Anderson Cancer Center. Publication: RAD54L2-mediated DNA damage avoidance pathway specifically preserves genome integrity in response to topoisomerase 2 poisons. Zhang H, Xiong Y, Sun Y, Park JM, Su D, Feng X, Keast S, Tang M, Huang M, Wang C, Srivastava M, Yang C, Zhu D, Chen Z, Li S, Yin L, Pommier Y, Chen J. Sci Adv. 2023 Dec 8;9(49):eadi6681. doi: 10.1126/sciadv.adi6681. Epub 2023 Dec 6. PubMed 38055811.
Backbone
  Vector backbone: pLEX307-SFB-C
  Vector type: Mammalian Expression, Lentiviral
Growth in bacteria
  Bacterial resistance: Ampicillin, 100 μg/mL
  Growth temperature: 37°C
  Growth strain: NEB Stable
  Copy number: High Copy
Gene/Insert
  Gene/Insert name: RAD54L2
  Species: H. sapiens (human)
  Entrez Gene: RAD54L2 (a.k.a. ARIP4, HSPC325, SRISNF2L)
  Tag / fusion protein: S protein-Flag-Streptavidin binding peptide (SFB) (C terminal on backbone)
  Cloning method: Gateway Cloning
Terms and licenses: Academic/Nonprofit Terms; Industry Terms: Not Available to Industry
How to cite: pLEX307-RAD54L2-FL-SFB was a gift from Junjie Chen & Huimin Zhang (Addgene plasmid # 247912 ; http://n2t.net/addgene:247912 ; RRID:Addgene_247912)
