[The description below was written by a language model from this plasmid's Addgene catalogue record and pLannotate feature annotations shown in this document.]
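Description:
pLEX307-RAD54L2-FL-SFB is a third-generation-style, self-inactivating HIV-1 lentiviral expression plasmid (about 13 kb) built on the pLEX307-SFB-C backbone for constitutive expression of full-length human RAD54L2 (also known as ARIP4) in mammalian cells. In bacteria it is maintained through a high-copy ColE1/pUC-type origin and selected with ampicillin via the β-lactamase gene. An f1 origin and remnants of a lac/T7/T3 cloning region are also present.

The viral genome is transcribed from an RSV promoter fused to a truncated 5' LTR. It carries the Ψ packaging signal with a partial gag sequence, the Rev response element, a cPPT/CTS, WPRE, and a ΔU3 3' LTR followed by an SV40 polyadenylation signal. It therefore has to be packaged with helper plasmids supplied in trans, and the integrated provirus lacks LTR promoter activity. Within this frame, an SV40 early promoter drives a puromycin N-acetyltransferase gene for selection of transduced cells, and the EF-1α promoter drives the payload.

The RAD54L2 open reading frame was introduced by Gateway recombination and is flanked by attB1 and attB2 sites. The backbone supplies a C-terminal SFB triple tag downstream of attB2, consisting of S-tag, a FLAG epitope (annotated as a partial 3xFLAG match) and streptavidin-binding peptide. This tag allows detection with anti-FLAG reagents and sequential affinity purification on streptavidin and S-protein resins. The construct is thus suited to stable or transient expression of tagged RAD54L2 for localisation, interaction and complementation studies. The associated publication concerns the role of RAD54L2 in preserving genome integrity in response to topoisomerase 2 poisons.
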