Features (pLannotate 1.2.2; 35 found; start..end, strand, type, name):
     23..89      +  CDS            small t antigen (fragment): SV40 (simian virus 40) small t antigen
     96..1274    +  promoter       EF-1α promoter: strong constitutive promoter for human elongation factor EF-1α
   1294..1318    +  protein_bind   attB1: mutant version of attB; recombination site for the Gateway® BP reaction BP Clonase™
   1324..5724    +  CDS            RAD54L2: ARIP4_HUMAN - Also known as ARIP4, KIAA0809. Experimental evidence at protein level: Swiss-Prot protein existence level 1. DNA helicase that modulates androgen receptor (AR)-dependent transactivation in a promoter-dependent manner. Not able to remodel mononucleosomes in vitro (By similarity). From Homo sapiens (Human).
   5726..5750    -  protein_bind   attB2: mutant version of attB; recombination site for the Gateway® BP reaction BP Clonase™
   5788..5832    +  CDS            S-Tag: affinity and epitope tag derived from pancreatic ribonuclease A
   5881..5909    +  CDS            3xFLAG (fragment): three tandem FLAG® epitope tags
   5926..6039    +  CDS            SBP: streptavidin-binding peptide selected from a peptide library; binds streptavidin with nanomolar affinity (Keefe et al., 2001)
   6081..6669    +  misc_feature   WPRE: woodchuck hepatitis virus posttranscriptional regulatory element
   6720..6739    +  misc_feature   cPPT/CTS (fragment): central polypurine tract and central termination sequence of HIV-1
   6741..6974    +  LTR            3' LTR (ΔU3): self-inactivating 3' long terminal repeat (LTR) from HIV-1
   7052..7173    +  polyA_signal   SV40 poly(A) signal: SV40 polyadenylation signal
   7213..7348    +  rep_origin     SV40 ori: SV40 origin of replication
   7369..7387    -  promoter       T7 promoter: promoter for bacteriophage T7 RNA polymerase
   7395..7550    +  CDS            lacZα (fragment): LacZα fragment of β-galactosidase; lacZ fragment
   7555..7983    +  rep_origin     f1 ori (sequence partly withheld): f1 bacteriophage origin of replication; arrow indicates direction of (+) strand synthesis
   8036..8140    +  promoter       AmpR promoter: bla
   8141..9001    +  CDS            AmpR: β-lactamase; bla; confers resistance to ampicillin, carbenicillin, and related antibiotics
   9172..9760    +  rep_origin     ori: high-copy-number ColE1/pMB1/pBR322/pUC origin of replication
   9943..10035   +  CDS            lacI (fragment): lac repressor; lacI; The lac repressor binds to the lac operator to inhibit transcription in E. coli. This inhibition can be relieved by adding lactose or isopropyl-β-D-thiogalactopyranoside (IPTG).
  10048..10069   +  protein_bind   CAP binding site: CAP binding activates transcription in the presence of cAMP. E. coli catabolite activator protein
  10084..10114   +  promoter       lac promoter: promoter for the E. coli lac operon
  10118..10140   +  protein_bind   lac operator (fragment): The lac repressor binds to the lac operator to inhibit transcription in E. coli. This inhibition can be relieved by adding lactose or isopropyl-β-D-thiogalactopyranoside (IPTG). lac repressor encoded by lacI
  10183..10201   +  promoter       T3 promoter: promoter for bacteriophage T3 RNA polymerase
  10229..10455   +  promoter       RSV promoter: Rous sarcoma virus enhancer/promoter
  10456..10636   +  LTR            5' LTR (truncated): truncated 5' long terminal repeat (LTR) from HIV-1
  10683..10808   +  misc_feature   HIV-1 Ψ: packaging signal of human immunodeficiency virus type 1
  10792..11155   +  CDS            HIV-1 gag (fragment): gag protein from human immunodeficiency virus 1; gag
  11301..11534   +  misc_feature   RRE: The Rev response element (RRE) of HIV-1 allows for Rev-dependent mRNA export from the nucleus to the cytoplasm.
  11911..11937   +  CDS            Rev (fragment): human immunodeficiency virus 1 (HIV-1) Rev protein; rev; enhances nuclear export of unspliced and incompletely spliced viral mRNAs
  11944..11967   +  promoter       SV40 promoter (fragment): SV40 early promoter
  11968..12039   +  promoter       SV40 promoter (fragment): SV40 enhancer and early promoter
  12063..12198   +  rep_origin     SV40 ori: SV40 origin of replication
  12244..12840   +  CDS            PuroR (fragment): puromycin N-acetyltransferase; pac from Streptomyces; confers resistance to puromycin
  12889..13006   +  misc_feature   cPPT/CTS: central polypurine tract and central termination sequence of HIV-1
>Addgene plasmid #247912 | pLEX307-RAD54L2-FL-SFB | addgene full sequence | sequence record 494857 | Addgene NGS Result
CTCGAGGCCTGCAGGTGCAAAGATGGATAAAGTTTTAAACAGAGAGGAATCTTTGCAGCTAATGGACCTT
CTAGGTCTTGAAAGGAGTGGGAATTGGCTCCGGTGCCCGTCAGTGGGCAGAGCGCACATCGCCCACAGTC
CCCGAGAAGTTGGGGGGAGGGGTCGGCAATTGAACCGGTGCCTAGAGAAGGTGGCGCGGGGTAAACTGGG
AAAGTGATGTCGTGTACTGGCTCCGCCTTTTTCCCGAGGGTGGGGGAGAACCGTATATAAGTGCAGTAGT
CGCCGTGAACGTTCTTTTTCGCAACGGGTTTGCCGCCAGAACACAGGTAAGTGCCGTGTGTGGTTCCCGC
GGGCCTGGCCTCTTTACGGGTTATGGCCCTTGCGTGCCTTGAATTACTTCCACCTGGCTGCAGTACGTGA
TTCTTGATCCCGAGCTTCGGGTTGGAAGTGGGTGGGAGAGTTCGAGGCCTTGCGCTTAAGGAGCCCCTTC
GCCTCGTGCTTGAGTTGAGGCCTGGCCTGGGCGCTGGGGCCGCCGCGTGCGAATCTGGTGGCACCTTCGC
GCCTGTCTCGCTGCTTTCGATAAGTCTCTAGCCATTTAAAATTTTTGATGACCTGCTGCGACGCTTTTTT
TCTGGCAAGATAGTCTTGTAAATGCGGGCCAAGATCTGCACACTGGTATTTCGGTTTTTGGGGCCGCGGG
CGGCGACGGGGCCCGTGCGTCCCAGCGCACATGTTCGGCGAGGCGGGGCCTGCGAGCGCGGCCACCGAGA
ATCGGACGGGGGTAGTCTCAAGCTGGCCGGCCTGCTCTGGTGCCTGGCCTCGCGCCGCCGTGTATCGCCC
CGCCCTGGGCGGCAAGGCTGGCCCGGTCGGCACCAGTTGCGTGAGCGGAAAGATGGCCGCTTCCCGGCCC
TGCTGCAGGGAGCTCAAAATGGAGGACGCGGCGCTCGGGAGAGCGGGCGGGTGAGTCACCCACACAAAGG
AAAAGGGCCTTTCCGTCCTCAGCCGTCGCTTCATGTGACTCCACGGAGTACCGGGCGCCGTCCAGGCACC
TCGATTAGTTCTCGAGCTTTTGGAGTACGTCGTCTTTAGGTTGGGGGGAGGGGTTTTATGCGATGGAGTT
TCCCCACACTGAGTGGGTGGAGACTGAAGTTAGGCCAGCTTGGCACTTGATGTAATTCTCCTTGGAATTT
GCCCTTTTTGAGTTTGGATCTTGGTTCATTCTCAAGCCTCAGACAGTGGTTCAAAGTTTTTTTCTTCCAT
TTCAGGTGTCGTGAGGCTAGCATCGATTGATCAACAAGTTTGTACAAAAAAGCAGGCTTCACCATGTCAG
ACGAATCTGCCTCAGGGAGCGATCCAGACCTGGACCCGGACGTGGAGCTGGAGGATGCGGAAGAGGAGGA
GGAGGAGGAGGAGGTGGCAGTGGAGGAGTGTGACAGGGATGATGAAGAAGACCTGCTGGATGACCCATCC
CTGGAAGGCATGTGTGGCACTGAGCATGCCCAGTTGGGAGAAGATGGGCAGCAGCCGCCGCGGTGCACTT
CAACTACCTCATCTCAGTCTGAGCCTTCAGAGCAGCTTAGGCGCCACCAAGGCAAGAACCTAGCCTCCGA
GGACCCCAAAAAGAAGAGAGCTCAGAAGCCCTCCCACATGAGAAGAAACATACGAAAGCTACTCCGGGAG
GATCAATTGGAGCCTGTTACCAAAGCAGCACAGCAAGAAGAGTTGGAAAGAAGGAAGCGCCTGGAGCAGC
AGAGGAAAGATTATGCAGCCCCTATTCCTACTGTTCCGCTGGAGTTCCTCCCTGAGGAAATTGCTTTAAG
GGCAAGTGACGGTCCCCAACTGCCTCCTCGGGTCTTGGCCCAGGAAGTCATTTGTTTGGACAGTAGCAGT
GGCAGTGAGGATGAAAAAAGCAGTCGAGATGAGGTGATTGAACTGAGCTCTGGAGAGGAGGACACTCTGC
ACATTGTGGACAGCAGTGAATCTGTCAGTGAAGATGATGAGGAAGAAGAGAAGGGTGGCACCCATGTCAA
TGATGTCTTAAACCAGCGTGACGCCCTTGGGCGGGTCCTTGTCAACCTAAACCACCCTCCAGAGGAGGAA
AATGTCTTCCTTGCCCCACAGTTGGCACGGGCTGTGAAACCTCATCAGATTGGCGGGATCCGGTTCCTTT
ACGATAACCTAGTGGAGTCTCTGGAGAGGTTTAAGACCAGCAGTGGCTTTGGCTGTATTCTGGCCCACAG
CATGGGTCTGGGGAAAACTTTGCAAGTGATCTCTTTCATCGACGTCCTCTTCCGCCACACGCCAGCCAAA
ACAGTCCTTGCCATTGTGCCGGTTAATACTCTTCAGAATTGGCTGGCAGAGTTCAACATGTGGCTTCCAC
CTCCTGAAGCCCTCCCGGCTGACAACAAGCCTGAAGAAGTCCAGCCTCGGTTCTTTAAAGTTCACATCTT
GAATGATGAGCACAAGACGATGGCATCTCGTGCTAAAGTGATGGCTGATTGGGTGTCAGAGGGTGGCGTG
CTGCTGATGGGGTACGAGATGTACAGACTCCTCACTCTGAAGAAATCATTTGCCACAGGTAGACCGAAGA
AAACCAAGAAGCGTTCTCACCCAGTCATCATTGATCTAGATGAGGAAGATCGGCAGCAGGAGTTTCGGAG
AGAGTTTGAGAAGGCTTTATGCCGCCCTGGCCCTGATGTAGTAATCTGTGATGAGGGACACCGCATCAAA
AACTGCCAGGCCAGCACCTCACAGGCTCTGAAGAATATCCGCTCTCGCCGCCGGGTGGTGCTGACTGGGT
ACCCTCTGCAAAACAACCTCATTGAGTACTGGTGCATGGTGGACTTTGTGCGCCCAGACTTCCTTGGCAC
CCGGCAGGAGTTCAGCAACATGTTTGAACGCCCTATCCTGAATGGGCAATGTATTGACAGCACACCTCAG
GACGTCCGCCTCATGCGGTACCGGAGCCATGTCCTGCACAGTCTTCTGGAGGGCTTTGTGCAGAGGAGAG
GCCACACTGTGCTGAAGATTCATCTCCCTGCCAAGGAAGAAAATGTGATCCTTGTGCGGCTCTCCAAGAT
CCAGCGAGATTTGTATACACAGTTCATGGATCGCTTCCGGGACTGTGGTAGCAGCGGTTGGCTGGGGCTG
AACCCCCTTAAGGCATTCTGTGTGTGTTGCAAGATCTGGAATCACCCTGATGTGCTGTATGAAGCCCTTC
AGAAGGAGAGCTTGGCCAATGAGCAGGACCTAGACGTGGAAGAACTTGGCTCTGCAGGGACCAGTGCCCG
CTGTCCACCACAGGGAACAAAAGGCAAGGGAGAGGATAGCACCTTGGCTTCCTCGATGGGAGAGGCAACC
AATAGCAAGTTCCTACAGGGCGTTGGCTTCAACCCTTTCCAGGAGCGAGGCAACAACATTGTCACATATG
AATGGGCCAAGGACCTTCTGACTAATTACCAGACTGGAGTCCTAGAAAACTCTCCCAAGATGGTACTGCT
TTTCCACCTGATTGAGGAAAGTGTGAAGCTTGGGGACAAGATCCTTGTGTTTAGCCAGAGTCTTTCCACC
TTGGCTCTCATCGAGGAATTCCTTGGAAAACGAGAAGTACCCTGTCCACCTGGTACCGAGGGGCAAGGAG
CACAGAAGTGGGTTCGAAACATCAGCTACTTCCGGCTAGATGGTAGCACCCCTGCCTTTGAGAGGGAGCG
GCTTATTAATCAGTTCAATGATCCCAGCAACCTCACCACCTGGCTGTTCCTTCTCTCTACAAGGGCCGGA
TGCTTGGGTGTGAATCTGATTGGTGCCAACCGAGTGGTGGTGTTTGATGCTTCCTGGAACCCTTGCCATG
ATGCCCAGGCAGTATGTCGGGTATACCGTTATGGCCAGAAAAAGCCCTGTTACATCTATCGCCTTGTGGC
TGATTACACTCTAGAAAAGAAGATCTATGACCGTCAGATTTCCAAGCAGGGCATGTCAGATCGGGTGGTG
GATGATCTAAATCCAATGCTGAACTTCACACGGAAAGAGGTGGAAAACCTACTGCACTTTGTTGAGAAGG
AGCCAGCTCCCCAAGTTTCCTTGAACGTAAAGGGGATCAAGGAGTCAGTCCTGCAACTGGCCTGTCTGAA
GTACCCTCACCTCATCACCAAGGAGCCTTTCGAGCATGAGTCATTGCTCTTGAACCGAAAGGATCACAAG
CTAACCAAGGCTGAGAAAAAAGCAGCAAAGAAAAGCTATGAGGAAGACAAACGCACATCAGTCCCCTATA
CCCGCCCATCGTATGCGCAGTATTACCCTGCCAGCGATCAGAGCCTGACCAGCATCCCCGCCTTCAGCCA
GAGAAACTGGCAGCCAACTTTGAAGGGTGATGAAAAGCCTGTGGCCAGTGTTCGTCCTGTGCAGTCCACC
CCCATCCCCATGATGCCCCGGCATGTCCCATTGGGAGGAAGTGTAAGCTCTGCCTCCAGCACAAATCCAT
CCATGAACTTTCCCATCAACTACTTGCAGCGTGCAGGAGTCCTTGTGCAGAAGGTGGTCACCACGACAGA
TATTGTTATTCCTGGACTCAACAGCTCCACAGATGTACAGGCAAGAATTAATGCTGGTGAGAGCATCCAC
ATCATCCGTGGGACAAAAGGGACGTACATCCGTACCAGTGATGGACGGATCTTTGCTGTCCGGGCAACTG
GCAAACCAAAGGTTCCTGAAGATGGTCGGATGGCTGCCTCAGGTTCCCAGGGACCTTCTTGCGAGTCCAC
AAGCAACGGCAGACACAGTGCCTCATCACCCAAAGCCCCCGACCCTGAGGGGCTGGCCAGGCCCGTCTCT
CCTGACAGCCCAGAGATCATCAGTGAGCTTCAGCAGTATGCAGATGTGGCTGCTGCCCGGGAATCCCGTC
AGAGCTCCCCAAGCACCAATGCCGCCCTGCCTGGCCCCCCGGCCCAACTTATGGACAGCAGTGCTGTTCC
CGGGACAGCTCTCGGAACTGAGCCTCGACTAGGGGGTCATTGCCTCAATAGTTCCCTCTTGGTGACTGGC
CAGCCCTGTGGTGACAGGCACCCAGTGCTGGACTTAAGGGGCCACAAGCGAAAGTTGGCCACACCACCTG
CTGCCCAGGAGTCATCCCGCCGGCGGTCCAGGAAGGGTCATCTGCCAGCCCCCGTGCAGCCGTATGAACA
CGGGTATCCAGTCTCTGGCGGGTTTGCCATGCCACCCGTCTCCTTAAACCATAACCTCACCACCCCCTTC
ACCTCCCAGGCTGGGGAGAACTCCCTGTTTATGGGCAGTACCCCCTCCTACTACCAGCTGTCCAATTTGC
TGGCAGATGCCCGCCTGGTGTTTCCAGTGACTACTGACCCTCTGGTGCCAGCAGGCCCCGTCAGTTCCTC
TTCCACGGCTACCTCAGTCACTGCCAGCAACCCCTCCTTCATGCTCAACCCTTCTGTGCCAGGGATACTA
CCCAGCTATTCACTCCCATTCTCACAGCCACTCCTGTCCGAGCCGAGGATGTTTGCGCCTTTTCCTTCCC
CTGTCTTGCCCAGCAACCTTTCGCGGGGCATGTCTATCTATCCAGGCTACATGTCCCCACATGCAGGCTA
CCCAGCTGGTGGCCTCCTACGGTCCCAGGTGCCTCCATTTGACTCTCATGAGGTTGCCGAGGTTGGGTTC
AGCTCCAATGATGATGAGGATAAAGACGATGATGTGATAGAGGTCACTGGGAAACACCCAGCTTTCTTGT
ACAAAGTGGTTGATATGGATAGTGCTGGTAGTGCTGGTAGTGCTGGTAAAGAAACCGCTGCTGCTAAATT
CGAACGCCAGCACATGGACAGCGGAGCCGGCGCAGGAGCCGGCGCTGACGCGCCTGACTACAAAGACGAT
GACGACAAGGGAGATTACAAGGATGACGATGACAAAGGCGCGTCGATGGACGAGAAGACCACCGGCTGGC
GGGGCGGCCACGTGGTGGAGGGCCTGGCCGGCGAGCTGGAGCAGCTGCGGGCCAGGCTGGAGCACCACCC
TCAGGGCCAGCGGGAGCCCTAAAGTACCGGTTAAGTCGACAATCAACGCGTTAAGTCGACAATCAACCTC
TGGATTACAAAATTTGTGAAAGATTGACTGGTATTCTTAACTATGTTGCTCCTTTTACGCTATGTGGATA
CGCTGCTTTAATGCCTTTGTATCATGCTATTGCTTCCCGTATGGCTTTCATTTTCTCCTCCTTGTATAAA
TCCTGGTTGCTGTCTCTTTATGAGGAGTTGTGGCCCGTTGTCAGGCAACGTGGCGTGGTGTGCACTGTGT
TTGCTGACGCAACCCCCACTGGTTGGGGCATTGCCACCACCTGTCAGCTCCTTTCCGGGACTTTCGCTTT
CCCCCTCCCTATTGCCACGGCGGAACTCATCGCCGCCTGCCTTGCCCGCTGCTGGACAGGGGCTCGGCTG
TTGGGCACTGACAATTCCGTGGTGTTGTCGGGGAAATCATCGTCCTTTCCTTGGCTGCTCGCCTGTGTTG
CCACCTGGATTCTGCGCGGGACGTCCTTCTGCTACGTCCCTTCGGCCCTCAATCCAGCGGACCTTCCTTC
CCGCGGCCTGCTGCCGGCTCTGCGGCCTCTTCCGCGTCTTCGCCTTCGCCCTCAGACGAGTCGGATCTCC
CTTTGGGCCGCCTCCCCGCGTCGACTTTAAGACCAATGACTTACAAGGCAGCTGTAGATCTTAGCCACTT
TTTAAAAGAAAAGGGGGGACTGGAAGGGCTAATTCACTCCCAACGAAGACAAGATCTGCTTTTTGCTTGT
ACTGGGTCTCTCTGGTTAGACCAGATCTGAGCCTGGGAGCTCTCTGGCTAACTAGGGAACCCACTGCTTA
AGCCTCAATAAAGCTTGCCTTGAGTGCTTCAAGTAGTGTGTGCCCGTCTGTTGTGTGACTCTGGTAACTA
GAGATCCCTCAGACCCTTTTAGTCAGTGTGGAAAATCTCTAGCAGTACGTATAGTAGTTCATGTCATCTT
ATTATTCAGTATTTATAACTTGCAAAGAAATGAATATCAGAGAGTGAGAGGAACTTGTTTATTGCAGCTT
ATAATGGTTACAAATAAAGCAATAGCATCACAAATTTCACAAATAAAGCATTTTTTTCACTGCATTCTAG
TTGTGGTTTGTCCAAACTCATCAATGTATCTTATCATGTCTGGCTCTAGCTATCCCGCCCCTAACTCCGC
CCATCCCGCCCCTAACTCCGCCCAGTTCCGCCCATTCTCCGCCCCATGGCTGACTAATTTTTTTTATTTA
TGCAGAGGCCGAGGCCGCCTCGGCCTCTGAGCTATTCCAGAAGTAGTGAGGAGGCTTTTTTGGAGGCCTA
GGGACGTACCCAATTCGCCCTATAGTGAGTCGTATTACGCGCGCTCACTGGCCGTCGTTTTACAACGTCG
TGACTGGGAAAACCCTGGCGTTACCCAACTTAATCGCCTTGCAGCACATCCCCCTTTCGCCAGCTGGCGT
AATAGCGAAGAGGCCCGCACCGATCGCCCTTCCCAACAGTTGCGCAGCCTGAATGGCGAATGGG
[124 nt withheld, positions 7555-7678]
C
[91 nt withheld, positions 7680-7770]
A
[49 nt withheld, positions 7772-7820]
CCTTTGACGTTGGAGTCCACGTTCTTT
[37 nt withheld, positions 7848-7884]
ACCCTATCTCGGTCTATTCTTTTGATTTATAAGGGATTTTGCCGATTTCGGCCTATTGGTTAAAAAATGA
GCTGATTTAACAAAAATTTAACGCGAATTTTAACAAAATATTAACGCTTACAATTTAGGTGGCACTTTTC
GGGGAAATGTGCGCGGAACCCCTATTTGTTTATTTTTCTAAATACATTCAAATATGTATCCGCTCATGAG
ACAATAACCCTGATAAATGCTTCAATAATATTGAAAAAGGAAGAGTATGAGTATTCAACATTTCCGTGTC
GCCCTTATTCCCTTTTTTGCGGCATTTTGCCTTCCTGTTTTTGCTCACCCAGAAACGCTGGTGAAAGTAA
AAGATGCTGAAGATCAGTTGGGTGCACGAGTGGGTTACATCGAACTGGATCTCAACAGCGGTAAGATCCT
TGAGAGTTTTCGCCCCGAAGAACGTTTTCCAATGATGAGCACTTTTAAAGTTCTGCTATGTGGCGCGGTA
TTATCCCGTATTGACGCCGGGCAAGAGCAACTCGGTCGCCGCATACACTATTCTCAGAATGACTTGGTTG
AGTACTCACCAGTCACAGAAAAGCATCTTACGGATGGCATGACAGTAAGAGAATTATGCAGTGCTGCCAT
AACCATGAGTGATAACACTGCGGCCAACTTACTTCTGACAACGATCGGAGGACCGAAGGAGCTAACCGCT
TTTTTGCACAACATGGGGGATCATGTAACTCGCCTTGATCGTTGGGAACCGGAGCTGAATGAAGCCATAC
CAAACGACGAGCGTGACACCACGATGCCTGTAGCAATGGCAACAACGTTGCGCAAACTATTAACTGGCGA
ACTACTTACTCTAGCTTCCCGGCAACAATTAATAGACTGGATGGAGGCGGATAAAGTTGCAGGACCACTT
CTGCGCTCGGCCCTTCCGGCTGGCTGGTTTATTGCTGATAAATCTGGAGCCGGTGAGCGTGGGTCTCGCG
GTATCATTGCAGCACTGGGGCCAGATGGTAAGCCCTCCCGTATCGTAGTTATCTACACGACGGGGAGTCA
GGCAACTATGGATGAACGAAATAGACAGATCGCTGAGATAGGTGCCTCACTGATTAAGCATTGGTAACTG
TCAGACCAAGTTTACTCATATATACTTTAGATTGATTTAAAACTTCATTTTTAATTTAAAAGGATCTAGG
TGAAGATCCTTTTTGATAATCTCATGACCAAAATCCCTTAACGTGAGTTTTCGTTCCACTGAGCGTCAGA
CCCCGTAGAAAAGATCAAAGGATCTTCTTGAGATCCTTTTTTTCTGCGCGTAATCTGCTGCTTGCAAACA
AAAAAACCACCGCTACCAGCGGTGGTTTGTTTGCCGGATCAAGAGCTACCAACTCTTTTTCCGAAGGTAA
CTGGCTTCAGCAGAGCGCAGATACCAAATACTGTTCTTCTAGTGTAGCCGTAGTTAGGCCACCACTTCAA
GAACTCTGTAGCACCGCCTACATACCTCGCTCTGCTAATCCTGTTACCAGTGGCTGCTGCCAGTGGCGAT
AAGTCGTGTCTTACCGGGTTGGACTCAAGACGATAGTTACCGGATAAGGCGCAGCGGTCGGGCTGAACGG
GGGGTTCGTGCACACAGCCCAGCTTGGAGCGAACGACCTACACCGAACTGAGATACCTACAGCGTGAGCT
ATGAGAAAGCGCCACGCTTCCCGAAGGGAGAAAGGCGGACAGGTATCCGGTAAGCGGCAGGGTCGGAACA
GGAGAGCGCACGAGGGAGCTTCCAGGGGGAAACGCCTGGTATCTTTATAGTCCTGTCGGGTTTCGCCACC
TCTGACTTGAGCGTCGATTTTTGTGATGCTCGTCAGGGGGGCGGAGCCTATGGAAAAACGCCAGCAACGC
GGCCTTTTTACGGTTCCTGGCCTTTTGCTGGCCTTTTGCTCACATGTTCTTTCCTGCGTTATCCCCTGAT
TCTGTGGATAACCGTATTACCGCCTTTGAGTGAGCTGATACCGCTCGCCGCAGCCGAACGACCGAGCGCA
GCGAGTCAGTGAGCGAGGAAGCGGAAGAGCGCCCAATACGCAAACCGCCTCTCCCCGCGCGTTGGCCGAT
TCATTAATGCAGCTGGCACGACAGGTTTCCCGACTGGAAAGCGGGCAGTGAGCGCAACGCAATTAATGTG
AGTTAGCTCACTCATTAGGCACCCCAGGCTTTACACTTTATGCTTCCGGCTCGTATGTTGTGTGGAATTG
TGAGCGGATAACAATTTCACACAGGAAACAGCTATGACCATGATTACGCCAAGCGCGCAATTAACCCTCA
CTAAAGGGAACAAAAGCTGGAGCTGCAAGCTTAATGTAGTCTTATGCAATACTCTTGTAGTCTTGCAACA
TGGTAACGATGAGTTAGCAACATGCCTTACAAGGAGAGAAAAAGCACCGTGCATGCCGATTGGTGGAAGT
AAGGTGGTACGATCGTGCCTTATTAGGAAGGCAACAGACGGGTCTGACATGGATTGGACGAACCACTGAA
TTGCCGCATTGCAGAGATATTGTATTTAAGTGCCTAGCTCGATACATAAACGGGTCTCTCTGGTTAGACC
AGATCTGAGCCTGGGAGCTCTCTGGCTAACTAGGGAACCCACTGCTTAAGCCTCAATAAAGCTTGCCTTG
AGTGCTTCAAGTAGTGTGTGCCCGTCTGTTGTGTGACTCTGGTAACTAGAGATCCCTCAGACCCTTTTAG
TCAGTGTGGAAAATCTCTAGCAGTGGCGCCCGAACAGGGACTTGAAAGCGAAAGGGAAACCAGAGGAGCT
CTCTCGACGCAGGACTCGGCTTGCTGAAGCGCGCACGGCAAGAGGCGAGGGGCGGCGACTGGTGAGTACG
CCAAAAATTTTGACTAGCGGAGGCTAGAAGGAGAGAGATGGGTGCGAGAGCGTCAGTATTAAGCGGGGGA
GAATTAGATCGCGATGGGAAAAAATTCGGTTAAGGCCAGGGGGAAAGAAAAAATATAAATTAAAACATAT
AGTATGGGCAAGCAGGGAGCTAGAACGATTCGCAGTTAATCCTGGCCTGTTAGAAACATCAGAAGGCTGT
AGACAAATACTGGGACAGCTACAACCATCCCTTCAGACAGGATCAGAAGAACTTAGATCATTATATAATA
CAGTAGCAACCCTCTATTGTGTGCATCAAAGGATAGAGATAAAAGACACCAAGGAAGCTTTAGACAAGAT
AGAGGAAGAGCAAAACAAAAGTAAGACCACCGCACAGCAAGCGGCCGCTGATCTTCAGACCTGGAGGAGG
AGATATGAGGGACAATTGGAGAAGTGAATTATATAAATATAAAGTAGTAAAAATTGAACCATTAGGAGTA
GCACCCACCAAGGCAAAGAGAAGAGTGGTGCAGAGAGAAAAAAGAGCAGTGGGAATAGGAGCTTTGTTCC
TTGGGTTCTTGGGAGCAGCAGGAAGCACTATGGGCGCAGCGTCAATGACGCTGACGGTACAGGCCAGACA
ATTATTGTCTGGTATAGTGCAGCAGCAGAACAATTTGCTGAGGGCTATTGAGGCGCAACAGCATCTGTTG
CAACTCACAGTCTGGGGCATCAAGCAGCTCCAGGCAAGAATCCTGGCTGTGGAAAGATACCTAAAGGATC
AACAGCTCCTGGGGATTTGGGGTTGCTCTGGAAAACTCATTTGCACCACTGCTGTGCCTTGGAATGCTAG
TTGGAGTAATAAATCTCTGGAACAGATTTGGAATCACACGACCTGGATGGAGTGGGACAGAGAAATTAAC
AATTACACAAGCTTAATACACTCCTTAATTGAAGAATCGCAAAACCAGCAAGAAAAGAATGAACAAGAAT
TATTGGAATTAGATAAATGGGCAAGTTTGTGGAATTGGTTTAACATAACAAATTGGCTGTGGTATATAAA
ATTATTCATAATGATAGTAGGAGGCTTGGTAGGTTTAAGAATAGTTTTTGCTGTACTTTCTATAGTGAAT
AGAGTTAGGCAGGGATATTCACCATTATCGTTTCAGACCCACCTCCCAACCCCGAGGGGACCCATGCATT
GCATCTCAATTAGTCAGCAACCAGGTGTGGAAAGTCCCCAGGCTCCCCAGCAGGCAGAAGTATGCAAAGC
ATGCGTCTCAATTAGTCAGCAACCATAGTCCCGCCCCTAACTCCGCCCATCCCGCCCCTAACTCCGCCCA
GTTCCGCCCATTCTCCGCCCCATGGCTGACTAATTTTTTTTATTTATGCAGAGGCCGAGGCCGCCTCGGC
CTCTGAGCTATTCCAGAAGTAGTGAGGAGGCTTTTTTGGAGGCCTAGGCTTTTGCAAAAAGCTTTCTAGA
GGTACCACCGGAGCTTACCATGACCGAGTACAAGCCCACGGTGCGCCTCGCCACCCGCGACGACGTCCCC
AGGGCCGTACGCACCCTCGCCGCCGCGTTCGCCGACTACCCCGCCACGCGCCACACCGTCGATCCGGACC
GCCACATCGAGCGGGTCACCGAGCTGCAAGAACTCTTCCTCACGCGCGTCGGGCTCGACATCGGCAAGGT
GTGGGTCGCGGACGACGGCGCCGCCGTGGCGGTCTGGACCACGCCGGAGAGCGTCGAAGCGGGGGCGGTG
TTCGCCGAGATCGGCCCGCGCATGGCCGAGTTGAGCGGTTCCCGGCTGGCCGCGCAGCAACAGATGGAAG
GCCTCCTGGCGCCGCACCGGCCCAAGGAGCCCGCGTGGTTCCTGGCCACCGTCGGCGTCTCGCCCGACCA
CCAGGGCAAGGGTCTGGGCAGCGCCGTCGTGCTCCCCGGAGTGGAGGCGGCCGAGCGCGCCGGGGTGCCC
GCCTTCCTGGAGACCTCCGCGCCCCGCAACCTCCCCTTCTACGAGCGGCTCGGCTTCACCGTCACCGCCG
ACGTCGAGGTGCCCGAAGGACCGCGCACCTGGTGCATGACCCGCAAGCCCGGTGCCAGTTAACGAATTCT
AGATCTTGAGACAAATGGCAGTATTCATCCACAATTTTAAAAGAAAAGGGGGGATTGGGGGGTACAGTGC
AGGGGAAAGAATAGTAGACATAATAGCAACAGACATACAAACTAAAGAATTACAAAAACAAATTACAAAA
ATTCAAAATTTTCGGGTTTATTACAGGGACAGCAGAGATCCACTTTGGCGCCGG
